>Addgene plasmid #43580 | III-CGGC | depositor partial sequence | sequence record 58845 | III-CGGC sequence 426 bps
CGTCTCGGCTCACCCCAGAGCAGGTCGTGGCGATCGCAAGCCACGACGGAGGAAAGCAAGCCTTGGAAAC
AGTACAGAGGCTGTTGCCTGTGCTGTGCCAAGCGCACGGACTCACCCCAGAGCAGGTCGTGGCAATCGCG
AGCAATAACGGCGGAAAACAGGCTTTGGAAACGGTGCAGAGGCTCCTTCCAGTGCTGTGCCAAGCGCACG
GCCTCACCCCAGAGCAGGTCGTGGCAATCGCGAGCAATAACGGCGGAAAACAGGCTTTGGAAACGGTGCA
GAGGCTCCTTCCAGTGCTGTGCCAAGCGCACGGATTAACCCCAGAGCAGGTCGTGGCGATCGCAAGCCAC
GACGGAGGAAAGCAAGCCTTGGAAACAGTACAGAGGCTGTTGCCTGTGCTGTGCCAAGCGCACGGACTCA
GAGACG
