>Addgene plasmid #43580 | III-CGGC | addgene partial sequence | sequence record 61578 | M13-F20 5'-TGTAAAACGACGGCCAGT-3'
GGCGAATTGGGCCCTCTAGATGCATGCTCGAGCGGCCGCCAGTGTGATGGATATCTGCAGAATTCGCCCT
TCTTTCCTGTGCCCACGTCTCTGAGTCCGTGCGCTTGGCACAGCACAGGCAACAGCCTCTGTACTGTTTC
CAAGGCTTGCTTTCCTCCGTCGTGGCTTGCGATCGCCACGACCTGCTCTGGGGTTAATCCGTGCGCTTGG
CACAGCACTGGAAGGAGCCTCTGCACCGTTTCCAAAGCCTGTTTTCCGCCGTTATTGCTCGCGATTGCCA
CGACCTGCTCTGGGGTGAGGCCGTGCGCTTGGCACAGCACTGGAAGGAGCCTCTGCACCGTTTCCAAAGC
CTGTTTTCCGCCGTTATTGCTCGCGATTGCCACGACCTGCTCTGGGGTGAGTCCGTGCGCTTGGCACAGC
ACAGGCAACAGCCTCTGTACTGTTTCCAAGGCTTGCTTTCCTCCGTCGTGGCTTGCGATCGCCACGACCT
GCTCTGGGGTGAGCCGAGACGCGAAGGGCGAATTCCAGCACACTGGCGGCCGTTACTAGTGGATCCGAGC
TCGGTACCAAGCTTGATGCATAGCTTGAGTATTCTATAGTGTCACCTAAATAGCTTGGCGTAATCATGGT
CATAGCTGTTTCCTGTGTGAAATTGTTATCCGCTCACAATTCCACACAACATACGAGCCGGAAGCATAAA
GTGTAAAGCCTGGGGTGCCTAATGAGTGAGCTAACTCACATTAATTGCGTTGCGCTCACTGCCCGCTTTC
CAGTCGGGAAACCTGTCGTGCCAGCTGCATTAATGAATCGGCCAACGCGCGGGGAGAGGCGGTTTGCGTA
TTGGGCGCTCTTCCGCTTCCTCGCTCACTGAC
