[The description below was written by a language model from this plasmid's Addgene catalogue record.]
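Description:
III-CGGC is a bacterial cloning plasmid built on the commercial pCRII-TOPO backbone (about 4 kb without insert), into which a 426 bp synthetic fragment was introduced by TOPO cloning. It is a high-copy plasmid maintained in E. coli, and the record lists both ampicillin and kanamycin resistance, consistent with the dual-marker design of this backbone. The insert is flanked by T7 and M13-reverse priming sites, which are used to verify its sequence. The record lists no promoter intended to drive expression of the insert, no tags and no reporters. The plasmid appears to be a storage and propagation vehicle for a DNA module, not an expression construct.

The record does not describe the insert beyond its name, synthetic origin and size. The associated publication, however, reports a TALEN genome-editing system for generating human stem cell-based disease models. In that context, the name suggests a pre-assembled block of four TAL effector repeats recognising the bases C, G, G and C, since 426 bp is roughly the length of four repeat units of about 34 amino acids each plus short flanks. The "III" prefix probably indicates the block's position in an ordered assembly. This interpretation is inferred from the name and the publication and is not stated in the record. On that reading, the plasmid would be one member of a library of multimer modules that are excised or amplified and then joined with others to build a full TALE DNA-binding array in a separate nuclease expression vector. No feature table was supplied, so the internal organisation of the insert and any flanking assembly sites cannot be confirmed.
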