Addgene plasmid #43580: III-CGGC
Depositing lab: Chad Cowan & Kiran Musunuru. Depositing organization: Harvard University. Publication: A TALEN Genome-Editing System for Generating Human Stem Cell-Based Disease Models. Ding Q, Lee YK, Schaefer EA, Peters DT, Veres A, Kim K, Kuperwasser N, Motola DL, Meissner TB, Hendriks WT, Trevisan M, Gupta RM, Moisan A, Banks E, Friesen M, Schinzel RT, Xia F, Tang A, Xia Y, Figueroa E, Wann A, Ahfeldt T, Daheron L, Zhang F, Rubin LL, Peng LF, Chung RT, Musunuru K, Cowan CA. Cell Stem Cell. 2012 Dec 12. pii: S1934-5909(12)00645-5. doi: 10.1016/j.stem.2012.11.011. PubMed 23246482.
Backbone
  Vector backbone: pCRII-TOPO
  Backbone manufacturer: Invitrogen
  Backbone size w/o insert (bp): 3973
  Vector type: Bacterial Cloning
Growth in bacteria
  Bacterial resistance: Ampicillin and Kanamycin, 100 & 50 μg/mL
  Growth temperature: 37°C
  Growth strain: Top10
  Copy number: High Copy
Gene/Insert
  Gene/Insert name: III-CGGC
  Species: Synthetic
  Insert size (bp): 426
  Cloning method: TOPO Cloning
  Sequencing primers: 5′ T7; 3′ M13-rev
Terms and licenses: Academic/Nonprofit Terms; Industry Terms: Not Available to Industry
How to cite: III-CGGC was a gift from Chad Cowan & Kiran Musunuru (Addgene plasmid # 43580 ; http://n2t.net/addgene:43580 ; RRID:Addgene_43580)
